Addgene plasmid #161024: AlACR3_EYFP_pcDNA3.1
Purpose: Expresses AlACR3 in mammalian cells
Depositing lab: John Spudich. Depositing organization: University of Texas Health Science Center at Houston. Publication: RubyACRs, nonalgal anion channelrhodopsins with highly red-shifted absorption. Govorunova EG, Sineshchekov OA, Li H, Wang Y, Brown LS, Spudich JL. Proc Natl Acad Sci U S A. 2020 Sep 15;117(37):22833-22840. doi: 10.1073/pnas.2005981117. Epub 2020 Sep 1. PubMed 32873643.
Backbone
  Vector backbone: pcDNA3.1
  Backbone manufacturer: Invitrogen
  Vector type: Mammalian Expression
Growth in bacteria
  Bacterial resistance: Ampicillin, 100 μg/mL
  Growth temperature: 37°C
  Growth strain: DH5alpha
  Copy number: High Copy
Gene/Insert
  Gene/Insert name: AlACR3
  Species: Aurantiochytrium limacinum
  Insert size (bp): 900
  GenBank ID: MT002476
  Tag / fusion protein: EYFP (C terminal on insert)
  Cloning method: Restriction Enzyme; 5′ cloning site BamHI (not destroyed); 3′ cloning site NotI (not destroyed)
  Sequencing primers: 5′ TAATACGACTCACTATAGGG
Terms and licenses: Academic/Nonprofit Terms; Industry Terms: Not Available to Industry
How to cite: AlACR3_EYFP_pcDNA3.1 was a gift from John Spudich (Addgene plasmid # 161024 ; http://n2t.net/addgene:161024 ; RRID:Addgene_161024)
