[The description below was written by a language model from this plasmid's Addgene catalogue record and pLannotate feature annotations shown in this document.]
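Description:
AlACR3_EYFP_pcDNA3.1 is a mammalian expression plasmid of about 7.1 kb built on the Invitrogen pcDNA3.1 backbone. It carries AlACR3, an anion channelrhodopsin from the non-algal marine protist Aurantiochytrium limacinum, which belongs to the "RubyACR" group noted for strongly red-shifted absorption. In E. coli the plasmid replicates from a high-copy ColE1/pUC-type origin and is selected with ampicillin through the β-lactamase gene. An f1 origin is also present. For selection in mammalian cells, the backbone contains a neomycin phosphotransferase cassette driven by the SV40 early promoter and ended by the SV40 polyadenylation signal, which would allow G418 selection of stable lines.

The roughly 900 bp AlACR3 insert was cloned between BamHI and NotI sites, both of which were retained. It lies downstream of the human CMV immediate-early enhancer and promoter and is fused at its C terminus to EYFP, with transcription terminated by the bovine growth hormone poly(A) signal. The automated annotation does not label the opsin coding region itself, but the unannotated stretch between the T7 promoter and EYFP matches its expected position. The T7 promoter upstream of the insert serves as a sequencing primer site and could support in vitro transcription. A V5 epitope sequence from the backbone is annotated after EYFP, though the record does not say whether it is translated as part of the fusion. Short hits to an HIV-1 LTR, ble, lacI and bom are fragments and probably have no function here. The EYFP tag lets transfected cells be identified by fluorescence and shows where the channel localizes. This suits the plasmid to transient expression in cultured mammalian cells for studying light-gated anion conductance.
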