Features (pLannotate 1.2.2; 21 found; start..end, strand, type, name):
    129..508     +  enhancer       CMV enhancer: human cytomegalovirus immediate early enhancer
    509..712     +  promoter       CMV promoter: human cytomegalovirus (CMV) immediate early promoter
    708..741     +  LTR            5' LTR (truncated) (fragment): truncated 5' long terminal repeat (LTR) from HIV-1
    757..775     +  promoter       T7 promoter: promoter for bacteriophage T7 RNA polymerase
   1729..2445    +  CDS            EYFP: enhanced YFP mammalian codon-optimized
   2475..2516    +  CDS            V5 tag: epitope tag from simian virus 5
   2572..2796    +  polyA_signal   bGH poly(A) signal: bovine growth hormone polyadenylation signal
   2800..2821    +  promoter       SV40 promoter (fragment): SV40 enhancer and early promoter
   2842..3270    +  rep_origin     f1 ori (sequence partly withheld): f1 bacteriophage origin of replication; arrow indicates direction of (+) strand synthesis
   3284..3613    +  promoter       SV40 promoter: SV40 enhancer and early promoter
   3680..4471    +  CDS            neo: KKA2_KLEPN - Also known as kan, nptII. Experimental evidence at protein level: Swiss-Prot protein existence level 1. Resistance to kanamycin, neomycin, paromomycin, ribostamycin, butirosin and gentamicin B. From Klebsiella pneumoniae.
   4497..4655    +  CDS            ble (fragment): BLE_KLEPN - Experimental evidence at protein level: Swiss-Prot protein existence level 1. Binding protein with a strong affinity to the bleomycin family of antibiotics. Binds to CL990; an antimitotic-antibiotic compound. From Klebsiella pneumoniae.
   4650..4771    +  polyA_signal   SV40 poly(A) signal: SV40 polyadenylation signal
   4844..4860    -  protein_bind   lac operator: The lac repressor binds to the lac operator to inhibit transcription in E. coli. This inhibition can be relieved by adding lactose or isopropyl-β-D-thiogalactopyranoside (IPTG). lac repressor encoded by lacI
   4868..4898    -  promoter       lac promoter: promoter for the E. coli lac operon
   4913..4934    -  protein_bind   CAP binding site: CAP binding activates transcription in the presence of cAMP. E. coli catabolite activator protein
   4947..5039    -  CDS            lacI (fragment): lac repressor; lacI; The lac repressor binds to the lac operator to inhibit transcription in E. coli. This inhibition can be relieved by adding lactose or isopropyl-β-D-thiogalactopyranoside (IPTG).
   5222..5810    -  rep_origin     ori: high-copy-number ColE1/pMB1/pBR322/pUC origin of replication
   5981..6841    -  CDS            AmpR: β-lactamase; bla; confers resistance to ampicillin, carbenicillin, and related antibiotics
   6842..6946    -  promoter       AmpR promoter: bla
   7005..7057    -  misc_feature   bom (fragment): basis of mobility region from pBR322
>Addgene plasmid #161024 | AlACR3_EYFP_pcDNA3.1 | addgene full sequence | sequence record 316211 | Addgene NGS Result
CGCTGAGTAGTGCGCGAGCAAAATTTAAGCTACAACAAGGCAAGGCTTGACCGACAATTGCATGAAGAAT
CTGCTTAGGGTTAGGCGTTTTGCGCTGCTTCGCGATGTACGGGCCAGATATACGCGTTGACATTGATTAT
TGACTAGTTATTAATAGTAATCAATTACGGGGTCATTAGTTCATAGCCCATATATGGAGTTCCGCGTTAC
ATAACTTACGGTAAATGGCCCGCCTGGCTGACCGCCCAACGACCCCCGCCCATTGACGTCAATAATGACG
TATGTTCCCATAGTAACGCCAATAGGGACTTTCCATTGACGTCAATGGGTGGAGTATTTACGGTAAACTG
CCCACTTGGCAGTACATCAAGTGTATCATATGCCAAGTACGCCCCCTATTGACGTCAATGACGGTAAATG
GCCCGCCTGGCATTATGCCCAGTACATGACCTTATGGGACTTTCCTACTTGGCAGTACATCTACGTATTA
GTCATCGCTATTACCATGGTGATGCGGTTTTGGCAGTACATCAATGGGCGTGGATAGCGGTTTGACTCAC
GGGGATTTCCAAGTCTCCACCCCATTGACGTCAATGGGAGTTTGTTTTGGCACCAAAATCAACGGGACTT
TCCAAAATGTCGTAACAACTCCGCCCCATTGACGCAAATGGGCGGTAGGCGTGTACGGTGGGAGGTCTAT
ATAAGCAGAGCTCTCTGGCTAACTAGAGAACCCACTGCTTACTGGCTTATCGAAATTAATACGACTCACT
ATAGGGAGACCCAAGCTGGCTAGTTAAGCTTGGTACCGAGCTCGGATCCATGACCACAGAGACCGAGGTG
CTGATGACACTGGTGGAGTACGAGCCACTGGGAATCGCAGGCAGCCTGGTGCGGGGAGTGACCTGCGCCA
CATCCATCTTCTTTGTGATCTTCTACACCTATCAGTGGCACTACGGCCGCTCTACACTGTACAGCATCTA
TGTGCAGTTTGTGACCGCAGTGGTGTATGGACTGGCAGCAGTGGGCAAGGGAAATTGGCTGTTCGCAAGG
GTGGCCTTTGGCGACGAGATCAGGGATGTGGCCCTGGGCCGCTACATCGTGTGGATGGTGACATGCCCCG
TGATGCTGTTCGGCTTCTTTGGCCTGATCTCCATGCTGGGCCCTAACGTGGAGCCAGTGAAGGTGAACTT
CATGGTCATGAAGGACCTGCTGGTCATGGGCTTCGGCATCACCGCCACATTTCAGGAGACCGATCTGGTG
CGCTACATCTTCCTGGCCTGTGCCATCTCTACCGTGATCTACTTCATGACAGACGTGTATTTTCTGGAGA
GGATGAGACAGGAGCAGTTCGCCGAGGGCGATCTGCTGGTGTGGCTGCACGGCATCACCGCCCTGCTGTT
TATCTCTTGGGGCATCTTCCCCCTGCTGTATTTTCTGGGCCCCCCTGTGCTGAATGTGATCAGCCACGAG
GGCGACGTGATCGGACACGCAATCGGCGATCTGATCGGCAAGAACCTGTTCGGCTTTGGCATGTGGTACA
TGAGGTATAATAAGCTGCTGCCCTACCTGCAGAGCAGAGGCTCCAACGTGTGCGTGTACACCGGCTATGA
GCTGGACCCCGTGAGCCACACCGTGAGGTATTCTACACACATGGTGGTGCCAACACCCGAGCAGGACGAG
GATGCCGAGAACGCCGCCAATAAGAGCAGAGTGTGGAACGCGGCCGCCGTGAGCAAGGGCGAGGAGCTGT
TCACCGGGGTGGTGCCCATCCTGGTCGAGCTGGACGGCGACGTAAACGGCCACAAGTTCAGCGTGTCCGG
CGAGGGCGAGGGCGATGCCACCTACGGCAAGCTGACCCTGAAGTTCATCTGCACCACCGGCAAGCTGCCC
GTGCCCTGGCCCACCCTCGTGACCACCTTCGGCTACGGCCTGCAGTGCTTCGCCCGCTACCCCGACCACA
TGAAGCAGCACGACTTCTTCAAGTCCGCCATGCCCGAAGGCTACGTCCAGGAGCGCACCATCTTCTTCAA
GGACGACGGCAACTACAAGACCCGCGCCGAGGTGAAGTTCGAGGGCGACACCCTGGTGAACCGCATCGAG
CTGAAGGGCATCGACTTCAAGGAGGACGGCAACATCCTGGGGCACAAGCTGGAGTACAACTACAACAGCC
ACAACGTCTATATCATGGCCGACAAGCAGAAGAACGGCATCAAGGTGAACTTCAAGATCCGCCACAACAT
CGAGGACGGCAGCGTGCAGCTCGCCGACCACTACCAGCAGAACACCCCCATCGGCGACGGCCCCGTGCTG
CTGCCCGACAACCACTACCTGAGCTACCAGTCCGCCCTGAGCAAAGACCCCAACGAGAAGCGCGATCACA
TGGTCCTGCTGGAGTTCGTGACCGCCGCCGGGATCACTCTCGGCATGGACGAGCTGTACAAGTAACATAT
GCTCTAGAGGGCCCGCGGTTCGAAGGTAAGCCTATCCCTAACCCTCTCCTCGGTCTCGATTCTACGCGTA
CCGGTCATCATCACCATCACCATTGAGTTTAAACCCGCTGATCAGCCTCGACTGTGCCTTCTAGTTGCCA
GCCATCTGTTGTTTGCCCCTCCCCCGTGCCTTCCTTGACCCTGGAAGGTGCCACTCCCACTGTCCTTTCC
TAATAAAATGAGGAAATTGCATCGCATTGTCTGAGTAGGTGTCATTCTATTCTGGGGGGTGGGGTGGGGC
AGGACAGCAAGGGGGAGGATTGGGAAGACAATAGCAGGCATGCTGGGGATGCGGTGGGCTCTATGGCTTC
TGAGGCGGAAAGAACCAGCTGGGGCTCTAGGGGGTATCCCC
[124 nt withheld, positions 2842-2965]
C
[91 nt withheld, positions 2967-3057]
A
[49 nt withheld, positions 3059-3107]
CCTTTGACGTTGGAGTCCACGTTCTTT
[37 nt withheld, positions 3135-3171]
ACCCTATCTCGGTCTATTCTTTTGATTTATAAGGGATTTTGCCGATTTCGGCCTATTGGTTAAAAAATGA
GCTGATTTAACAAAAATTTAACGCGAATTAATTCTGTGGAATGTGTGTCAGTTAGGGTGTGGAAAGTCCC
CAGGCTCCCCAGCAGGCAGAAGTATGCAAAGCATGCATCTCAATTAGTCAGCAACCAGGTGTGGAAAGTC
CCCAGGCTCCCCAGCAGGCAGAAGTATGCAAAGCATGCATCTCAATTAGTCAGCAACCATAGTCCCGCCC
CTAACTCCGCCCATCCCGCCCCTAACTCCGCCCAGTTCCGCCCATTCTCCGCCCCATGGCTGACTAATTT
TTTTTATTTATGCAGAGGCCGAGGCCGCCTCTGCCTCTGAGCTATTCCAGAAGTAGTGAGGAGGCTTTTT
TGGAGGCCTAGGCTTTTGCAAAAAGCTCCCGGGAGCTTGTATATCCATTTTCGGATCTGATCAAGAGACA
GGATGAGGATCGTTTCGCATGATTGAACAAGATGGATTGCACGCAGGTTCTCCGGCCGCTTGGGTGGAGA
GGCTATTCGGCTATGACTGGGCACAACAGACAATCGGCTGCTCTGATGCCGCCGTGTTCCGGCTGTCAGC
GCAGGGGCGCCCGGTTCTTTTTGTCAAGACCGACCTGTCCGGTGCCCTGAATGAACTGCAGGACGAGGCA
GCGCGGCTATCGTGGCTGGCCACGACGGGCGTTCCTTGCGCAGCTGTGCTCGACGTTGTCACTGAAGCGG
GAAGGGACTGGCTGCTATTGGGCGAAGTGCCGGGGCAGGATCTCCTGTCATCTCACCTTGCTCCTGCCGA
GAAAGTATCCATCATGGCTGATGCAATGCGGCGGCTGCATACGCTTGATCCGGCTACCTGCCCATTCGAC
CACCAAGCGAAACATCGCATCGAGCGAGCACGTACTCGGATGGAAGCCGGTCTTGTCGATCAGGATGATC
TGGACGAAGAGCATCAGGGGCTCGCGCCAGCCGAACTGTTCGCCAGGCTCAAGGCGCGCATGCCCGACGG
CGAGGATCTCGTCGTGACCCATGGCGATGCCTGCTTGCCGAATATCATGGTGGAAAATGGCCGCTTTTCT
GGATTCATCGACTGTGGCCGGCTGGGTGTGGCGGACCGCTATCAGGACATAGCGTTGGCTACCCGTGATA
TTGCTGAAGAGCTTGGCGGCGAATGGGCTGACCGCTTCCTCGTGCTTTACGGTATCGCCGCTCCCGATTC
GCAGCGCATCGCCTTCTATCGCCTTCTTGACGAGTTCTTCTGAGCGGGACTCTGGGGTTCGCGAAATGAC
CGACCAAGCGACGCCCAACCTGCCATCACGAGATTTCGATTCCACCGCCGCCTTCTATGAAAGGTTGGGC
TTCGGAATCGTTTTCCGGGACGCCGGCTGGATGATCCTCCAGCGCGGGGATCTCATGCTGGAGTTCTTCG
CCCACCCCAACTTGTTTATTGCAGCTTATAATGGTTACAAATAAAGCAATAGCATCACAAATTTCACAAA
TAAAGCATTTTTTTCACTGCATTCTAGTTGTGGTTTGTCCAAACTCATCAATGTATCTTATCATGTCTGT
ATACCGTCGACCTCTAGCTAGAGCTTGGCGTAATCATGGTCATAGCTGTTTCCTGTGTGAAATTGTTATC
CGCTCACAATTCCACACAACATACGAGCCGGAAGCATAAAGTGTAAAGCCTGGGGTGCCTAATGAGTGAG
CTAACTCACATTAATTGCGTTGCGCTCACTGCCCGCTTTCCAGTCGGGAAACCTGTCGTGCCAGCTGCAT
TAATGAATCGGCCAACGCGCGGGGAGAGGCGGTTTGCGTATTGGGCGCTCTTCCGCTTCCTCGCTCACTG
ACTCGCTGCGCTCGGTCGTTCGGCTGCGGCGAGCGGTATCAGCTCACTCAAAGGCGGTAATACGGTTATC
CACAGAATCAGGGGATAACGCAGGAAAGAACATGTGAGCAAAAGGCCAGCAAAAGGCCAGGAACCGTAAA
AAGGCCGCGTTGCTGGCCTTTTTCCATAGGCTCCGCCCCCCTGACGAGCATCACAAAAATCGACGCTCAA
GTCAGAGGTGGCGAAACCCGACAGGACTATAAAGATACCAGGCGTTTCCCCCTGGAAGCTCCCTCGTGCG
CTCTCCTGTTCCGACCCTGCCGCTTACCGGATACCTGTCCGCCTTTCTCCCTTCGGGAAGCGTGGCGCTT
TCTCATAGCTCACGCTGTAGGTATCTCAGTTCGGTGTAGGTCGTTCGCTCCAAGCTGGGCTGTGTGCACG
AACCCCCCGTTCAGCCCGACCGCTGCGCCTTATCCGGTAACTATCGTCTTGAGTCCAACCCGGTAAGACA
CGACTTATCGCCACTGGCAGCAGCCACTGGTAACAGGATTAGCAGAGCGAGGTATGTAGGCGGTGCTACA
GAGTTCTTGAAGTGGTGGCCTAACTACGGCTACACTAGAAGAACAGTATTTGGTATCTGCGCTCTGCTGA
AGCCAGTTACCTTCGGAAAAAGAGTTGGTAGCTCTTGATCCGGCAAACAAACCACCGCTGGTAGCGGTGG
TTTTTTTGTTTGCAAGCAGCAGATTACGCGCAGAAAAAAAGGATCTCAAGAAGATCCTTTGATCTTTTCT
ACGGGGTCTGACGCTCAGTGGAACGAAAACTCACGTTAAGGGATTTTGGTCATGAGATTATCAAAAAGGA
TCTTCACCTAGATCCTTTTAAATTAAAAATGAAGTTTTAAATCAATCTAAAGTATATATGAGTAAACTTG
GTCTGACAGTTACCAATGCTTAATCAGTGAGGCACCTATCTCAGCGATCTGTCTATTTCGTTCATCCATA
GTTGCCTGACTCCCCGTCGTGTAGATAACTACGATACGGGAGGGCTTACCATCTGGCCCCAGTGCTGCAA
TGATACCGCGAGACCCACGCTCACCGGCTCCAGATTTATCAGCAATAAACCAGCCAGCCGGAAGGGCCGA
GCGCAGAAGTGGTCCTGCAACTTTATCCGCCTCCATCCAGTCTATTAATTGTTGCCGGGAAGCTAGAGTA
AGTAGTTCGCCAGTTAATAGTTTGCGCAACGTTGTTGCCATTGCTACAGGCATCGTGGTGTCACGCTCGT
CGTTTGGTATGGCTTCATTCAGCTCCGGTTCCCAACGATCAAGGCGAGTTACATGATCCCCCATGTTGTG
CAAAAAAGCGGTTAGCTCCTTCGGTCCTCCGATCGTTGTCAGAAGTAAGTTGGCCGCAGTGTTATCACTC
ATGGTTATGGCAGCACTGCATAATTCTCTTACTGTCATGCCATCCGTAAGATGCTTTTCTGTGACTGGTG
AGTACTCAACCAAGTCATTCTGAGAATAGTGTATGCGGCGACCGAGTTGCTCTTGCCCGGCGTCAATACG
GGATAATACCGCGCCACATAGCAGAACTTTAAAAGTGCTCATCATTGGAAAACGTTCTTCGGGGCGAAAA
CTCTCAAGGATCTTACCGCTGTTGAGATCCAGTTCGATGTAACCCACTCGTGCACCCAACTGATCTTCAG
CATCTTTTACTTTCACCAGCGTTTCTGGGTGAGCAAAAACAGGAAGGCAAAATGCCGCAAAAAAGGGAAT
AAGGGCGACACGGAAATGTTGAATACTCATACTCTTCCTTTTTCAATATTATTGAAGCATTTATCAGGGT
TATTGTCTCATGAGCGGATACATATTTGAATGTATTTAGAAAAATAAACAAATAGGGGTTCCGCGCACAT
TTCCCCGAAAAGTGCCACCTGACGTCGACGGATCGGGAGATCTCCCGATCCCCTATGGTGCACTCTCAGT
ACAATCTGCTCTGATGCCGCATAGTTAAGCCAGTATCTGCTCCCTGCTTGTGTGTTGGAGGT
