>Addgene plasmid #161024 | AlACR3_EYFP_pcDNA3.1 | depositor partial sequence | sequence record 311967 | AlACR3 coding region
ATGACCACAGAGACCGAGGTGCTGATGACACTGGTGGAGTACGAGCCACTGGGAATCGCAGGCAGCCTGG
TGCGGGGAGTGACCTGCGCCACATCCATCTTCTTTGTGATCTTCTACACCTATCAGTGGCACTACGGCCG
CTCTACACTGTACAGCATCTATGTGCAGTTTGTGACCGCAGTGGTGTATGGACTGGCAGCAGTGGGCAAG
GGAAATTGGCTGTTCGCAAGGGTGGCCTTTGGCGACGAGATCAGGGATGTGGCCCTGGGCCGCTACATCG
TGTGGATGGTGACATGCCCCGTGATGCTGTTCGGCTTCTTTGGCCTGATCTCCATGCTGGGCCCTAACGT
GGAGCCAGTGAAGGTGAACTTCATGGTCATGAAGGACCTGCTGGTCATGGGCTTCGGCATCACCGCCACA
TTTCAGGAGACCGATCTGGTGCGCTACATCTTCCTGGCCTGTGCCATCTCTACCGTGATCTACTTCATGA
CAGACGTGTATTTTCTGGAGAGGATGAGACAGGAGCAGTTCGCCGAGGGCGATCTGCTGGTGTGGCTGCA
CGGCATCACCGCCCTGCTGTTTATCTCTTGGGGCATCTTCCCCCTGCTGTATTTTCTGGGCCCCCCTGTG
CTGAATGTGATCAGCCACGAGGGCGACGTGATCGGACACGCAATCGGCGATCTGATCGGCAAGAACCTGT
TCGGCTTTGGCATGTGGTACATGAGGTATAATAAGCTGCTGCCCTACCTGCAGAGCAGAGGCTCCAACGT
GTGCGTGTACACCGGCTATGAGCTGGACCCCGTGAGCCACACCGTGAGGTATTCTACACACATGGTGGTG
CCAACACCCGAGCAGGACGAGGATGCCGAGAACGCCGCCAATAAGAGCAGAGTGTGGAAC
